Addgene plasmid #35243: si:ch211-221n23.1_L (OZ603)
Depositing lab: Keith Joung. Depositing organization: Massachusetts General Hospital. Publication: Rapid "open-source" engineering of customized zinc-finger nucleases for highly efficient gene modification. Maeder ML, Thibodeau-Beganny S, Osiak A, Wright DA, Anthony RM, Eichtinger M, Jiang T, Foley JE, Winfrey RJ, Townsend JA, Unger-Wallace E, Sander JD, Muller-Lerch F, Fu F, Pearlberg J, Goebel C, Dassie JP, Pruett-Miller SM, Porteus MH, Sgroi DC, Iafrate AJ, Dobbs D, McCray PB, Cathomen T, Voytas DF, Joung JK. Mol Cell. 2008 Jul 25. 31(2):294-301. 10.1016/j.molcel.2008.06.016 PubMed 18657511.
Backbone
  Vector backbone: MG414
  Backbone size w/o insert (bp): 5493
  Vector type: Zebrafish Targeting
Growth in bacteria
  Bacterial resistance: Kanamycin, 50 μg/mL
  Growth temperature: 37°C
  Growth strain: XL1 Blue
  Growth instructions: Requires a bacterial strain such as XL1 Blue, that expresses the lacIq allele of lac repressor
  Copy number: Low Copy
Gene/Insert
  Gene/Insert name: Zinc finger array targeting si:ch211-221n23.1 (alt name: si:ch211-221n23.1)
  Species: D. rerio (zebrafish)
  Insert size (bp): 270
  Entrez Gene: si:ch211-221n23.1 (a.k.a. CH211-221N23.1, znf238)
  Cloning method: Restriction Enzyme; 5′ cloning site XbaI (not destroyed); 3′ cloning site BamHI (not destroyed)
  Sequencing primers: 5′ OK.61 GGGTAGTACGATGACGGAACCTGTC
Terms and licenses: Academic/Nonprofit Terms; Industry Terms: Not Available to Industry
Depositor comments: This plasmid encodes a zinc finger array targeting half of a target sequence in the zebrafish gene si:ch211-221n23.1. Please note that this plasmid does NOT contain the si:ch211-221n23.1 sequence. Users must order the complementary plasmid si:ch211-221n23.1_R (OZ604) [Addgene plasmid 35244] in order to create a zinc finger nuclease (ZFN) pair to introduce targeted mutations into this specific zebrafish gene. Users will also need to clone the zinc finger (ZF) insert of this plasmid into a zinc finger nuclease (ZFN) vector to express a FOKI fusion product. Examples of possible ZFN expression vectors that can be used are: pST1374 (Addgene plasmid 13426), pMLM290/292 (Addgene plasmids 21872 & 21873), pMLM800/802 (Addgene plasmids 27202 & 27203). The difference between pMLM800/802 and pMLM290/292 is the length of the “spacer” sequence in the full ZFN target site. If the spacer is 7 bp, scientists should use pMLM800/802. If the spacer is 5 or 6 bps, scientists should use pMLM290/292. pMLM290/292 is identical to pST1374 except that it harbors two mutations in the FokI nuclease domain (Q486E, I499L; aka the “-“ mutation see Miller et al., Nat. Biotech 2007, PMID 17603475) which confers heterodimeric behavior on these domains This zinc finger array was tested for binding activity to the sequence 5'-GCAGTTGCG-3' in a bacterial two hybrid assay, and resulted in 9.5 fold activation. However, this array has not yet been tested for activity as a zinc finger nuclease (i.e. for its ability to induce mutations at the intended locus). Scientists using this zinc finger array in a publication should notify and acknowledge NIH grant number R01 GM088040 in the publication. Other Articles: "Oligomerized pool engineering (OPEN): an 'open-source' protocol for making customized zinc-finger arrays." Maeder ML et al. (Nat Protoc. 2009 Sept 17. 4(10):1471-1501. Pubmed ID: 19798082) "Targeted mutagenesis in zebrafish using customized zinc-finger nucleases." Foley JE et al. (Nat Protoc. 2009 Dec 3. 4(12):1855-1867. Pubmed ID: 20010934)
How to cite: si:ch211-221n23.1_L (OZ603) was a gift from Keith Joung (Addgene plasmid # 35243 ; http://n2t.net/addgene:35243 ; RRID:Addgene_35243)
