[The description below was written by a language model from this plasmid's Addgene catalogue record.]
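Description:
si:ch211-221n23.1_L (OZ603) is a low-copy, kanamycin-selected bacterial plasmid built on the MG414 backbone (about 5.5 kb without insert). It carries a roughly 270 bp engineered zinc finger array produced by the OPEN (oligomerized pool engineering) selection approach. The array lies between XbaI and BamHI sites, both preserved, so it can be excised as a cassette. The plasmid needs a host that supplies the lacIq allele of the lac repressor, which suggests lac-regulated expression in the backbone, although the record does not state the promoter, the origin of replication or other backbone features. No feature table is provided.

The array is the "left" half of a prospective zinc finger nuclease pair aimed at the zebrafish gene si:ch211-221n23.1 (also known as znf238). The plasmid does not contain any sequence from that gene, only the DNA-binding array designed to recognise a 9 bp half-site within it. In a bacterial two-hybrid assay the array gave 9.5-fold activation on its intended half-site, but it has not been tested as a nuclease for its ability to induce mutations at the locus.

This plasmid is a source clone, not a ready-to-use reagent. The array must be subcloned into a ZFN expression vector to fuse it to the FokI cleavage domain, and it must be paired with the complementary right-half array (OZ604). The choice of vector depends on the spacer length between half-sites: one vector set suits 5 or 6 bp spacers and another suits 7 bp spacers. Some of these vectors carry FokI mutations that enforce heterodimeric cleavage. The intended application is targeted mutagenesis in zebrafish.
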