>Addgene plasmid #35243 | si:ch211-221n23.1_L (OZ603) | depositor partial sequence | sequence record 42899 | si:ch211-221n23.1_L (OZ603) sequence 270 bps
TCTAGACCCGGGGAGCGCCCCTTCCAGTGTCGCATTTGCATGCGGAACTTTTCGCGCAGCGACACCCTTG
CCAGGCATACCCGTACTCATACCGGTGAAAAACCGTTTCAGTGTCGGATCTGTATGCGAAATTTCTCTGT
CCAGAGCAGCTTGACCCGCCATCTACGTACGCACACCGGCGAGAAGCCATTCCAATGCCGAATATGCATG
CGCAACTTCAGTCAGGGGAACACCCTGACCCGGCACCTAAAAACCCACCTGAGGGGATCC
