>Addgene plasmid #35243 | si:ch211-221n23.1_L (OZ603) | addgene partial sequence | sequence record 44249 | OK-61
TCCAAGCTTTGGCGGCCGCTGACTACAAAGACGATGATGACAAATCTAGACCCGGGGAGCGCCCCTTCCA
GTGTCGCATTTGCATGCGGAACTTTTCGCGCAGCGACACCCTTGCCAGGCATACCCGTACTCATACCGGT
GAAAAACCGTTTCAGTGTCGGATCTGTATGCGAAATTTCTCTGTCCAGAGCAGCTTGACCCGCCATCTAC
GTACGCACACCGGCGAGAAGCCATTCCAATGCCGAATATGCATGCGCAACTTCAGTCAGGGGAACACCCT
GACCCGGCACCTAAAAACCCACCTGAGGGGATCCTCTGCACAGTAGTAACTAGAGACTAGAAAAAGGCCG
ACAAGTCCCGCTCCGCTGAAGATCCTGGCGTAATAGCGAAGAGGCCCGCACCGATCGCCCTTCCCAACAG
TTGCGCAGCCTGAATGGCGAATGGG
[124 nt withheld, positions 446-569]
C
[91 nt withheld, positions 571-661]
A
[49 nt withheld, positions 663-711]
CCTTTGACGTTGGAGTCCACGTTCTTT
[37 nt withheld, positions 739-775]
ACCCTATCTCGGTCTATTCTTTTGATTT
